LOCUS       Exported 9423 bp ds-DNA circular SYN 12-MAY-2021
DEFINITION  synthetic circular DNA
ACCESSION   .
VERSION     .
KEYWORDS    WT NFAT1
SOURCE      synthetic DNA construct
  ORGANISM  synthetic DNA construct
REFERENCE   1 (bases 1 to 9423)
  AUTHORS   Monticelli S, Rao A
  TITLE     NFAT1 and NFAT2 are positive regulators of IL-4 gene transcription.
  JOURNAL   Eur J Immunol. 2002 Oct . 32(10):2971-8.
  PUBMED    12355451
REFERENCE   2 (bases 1 to 9423)
  AUTHORS   .
  TITLE     Direct Submission
  JOURNAL   Exported May 12, 2021 from SnapGene Server 1.1.58
            http://www.snapgene.com
FEATURES             Location/Qualifiers
     source          1..9423
                     /organism="synthetic DNA construct"
                     /mol_type="other DNA"
     primer_bind     complement(11..28)
                     /label=L4440
                     /note="L4440 vector, forward primer"
     rep_origin      complement(182..770)
                     /direction=LEFT
                     /label=ori
                     /note="high-copy-number ColE1/pMB1/pBR322/pUC origin of
                     replication"
     primer_bind     complement(262..281)
                     /label=pBR322ori-F
                     /note="pBR322 origin, forward primer"
     CDS             complement(941..1801)
                     /codon_start=1
                     /gene="bla"
                     /product="beta-lactamase"
                     /label=AmpR
                     /note="confers resistance to ampicillin, carbenicillin, and
                     related antibiotics"
                     /translation="MSIQHFRVALIPFFAAFCLPVFAHPETLVKVKDAEDQLGARVGYI
                     ELDLNSGKILESFRPEERFPMMSTFKVLLCGAVLSRIDAGQEQLGRRIHYSQNDLVEYS
                     PVTEKHLTDGMTVRELCSAAITMSDNTAANLLLTTIGGPKELTAFLHNMGDHVTRLDRW
                     EPELNEAIPNDERDTTMPVAMATTLRKLLTGELLTLASRQQLIDWMEADKVAGPLLRSA
                     LPAGWFIADKSGAGERGSRGIIAALGPDGKPSRIVVIYTTGSQATMDERNRQIAEIGAS
                     LIKHW"
     primer_bind     1564..1583
                     /label=Amp-R
                     /note="Ampicillin resistance gene, reverse primer"
     promoter        complement(1802..1906)
                     /gene="bla"
                     /label=AmpR promoter
     primer_bind     1974..1992
                     /label=pBRforEco
                     /note="pBR322 vectors, upsteam of EcoRI site, forward
                     primer"
     primer_bind     complement(2030..2052)
                     /label=pGEX 3'
                     /note="pGEX vectors, reverse primer"
     primer_bind     2152..2171
                     /label=pRS-marker
                     /note="pRS vectors, use to sequence yeast selectable
                     marker"
     primer_bind     2365..2387
                     /label=M13/pUC Forward
                     /note="In lacZ gene"
     primer_bind     2515..2534
                     /label=pBRrevBam
                     /note="pBR322 vectors, tet region, downstream of BamHI,
                     reverse primer"
     LTR             2734..3250
                     /label=5' LTR
                     /note="5' long terminal repeat from murine embryonic stem
                     cell virus"
     misc_feature    3314..3655
                     /label=MESV Psi
                     /note="packaging signal of murine embryonic stem cell
                     virus"
     CDS             3722..4138
                     /label=gag (truncated)
                     /note="truncated Moloney murine leukemia virus (MMLV) gag
                     gene lacking the start codon"
     primer_bind     4068..4090
                     /label=pLXSN 5'
                     /note="Murine stem cell virus, forward primer. Also called
                     MSCV"
     primer_bind     4106..4122
                     /label=pBABE 5'
                     /note="Psi packaging signal, forward primer for pBABE
                     vectors"
     protein_bind    4163..4187
                     /gene="mutant version of attB"
                     /label=attB1
                     /bound_moiety="BP Clonase(TM)"
                     /note="recombination site for the Gateway(R) BP reaction"
     CDS             4232..4321
                     /codon_start=1
                     /product="three tandem HA epitope tags"
                     /label=3xHA
                     /translation="YPYDVPDYAGYPYDVPDYAGSYPYDVPDYA"
     protein_bind    complement(7148..7172)
                     /gene="mutant version of attB"
                     /label=attB2
                     /bound_moiety="BP Clonase(TM)"
                     /note="recombination site for the Gateway(R) BP reaction"
     misc_feature    7220..7772
                     /label=IRES
                     /note="internal ribosome entry site (IRES) of the
                     encephalomyocarditis virus (EMCV)"
     primer_bind     complement(7364..7381)
                     /label=IRES reverse
                     /note="IRES internal ribosome entry site, reverse primer.
                     Also called pCDH-rev"
     primer_bind     7591..7610
                     /label=IRES-F
                     /note="IRES internal ribosome entry site, forward primer"
     CDS             7784..8503
                     /codon_start=1
                     /product="the original enhanced GFP (Yang et al., 1996)"
                     /label=EGFP
                     /note="mammalian codon-optimized"
                     /translation="MVSKGEELFTGVVPILVELDGDVNGHKFSVSGEGEGDATYGKLTL
                     KFICTTGKLPVPWPTLVTTLTYGVQCFSRYPDHMKQHDFFKSAMPEGYVQERTIFFKDD
                     GNYKTRAEVKFEGDTLVNRIELKGIDFKEDGNILGHKLEYNYNSHNVYIMADKQKNGIK
                     ANFKIRHNIEDGSVQLADHYQQNTPIGDGPVLLPDNHYLSTQSALSKDPNEKRDHMVLL
                     EFVTAAGITLGMDELYK"
     primer_bind     complement(7829..7850)
                     /label=EGFP-N
                     /note="EGFP, reverse primer"
     primer_bind     complement(8090..8109)
                     /label=EXFP-R
                     /note="For distinguishing EGFP variants, reverse primer"
     primer_bind     8437..8458
                     /label=EGFP-C
                     /note="EGFP, forward primer"
     LTR             8550..9065
                     /label=3' LTR
                     /note="3' long terminal repeat from murine embryonic stem
                     cell virus"
     protein_bind    9227..9243
                     /label=lac operator
                     /bound_moiety="lac repressor encoded by lacI"
                     /note="The lac repressor binds to the lac operator to
                     inhibit transcription in E. coli. This inhibition can be
                     relieved by adding lactose or
                     isopropyl-beta-D-thiogalactopyranoside (IPTG)."
     promoter        complement(9251..9281)
                     /label=lac promoter
                     /note="promoter for the E. coli lac operon"
     protein_bind    9296..9317
                     /label=CAP binding site
                     /bound_moiety="E. coli catabolite activator protein"
                     /note="CAP binding activates transcription in the presence
                     of cAMP."
ORIGIN
        1 cttccgcttc ctcgctcact gactcgctgc gctcggtcgt tcggctgcgg cgagcggtat
       61 cagctcactc aaaggcggta atacggttat ccacagaatc aggggataac gcaggaaaga
      121 acatgtgagc aaaaggccag caaaaggcca ggaaccgtaa aaaggccgcg ttgctggcgt
      181 ttttccatag gctccgcccc cctgacgagc atcacaaaaa tcgacgctca agtcagaggt
      241 ggcgaaaccc gacaggacta taaagatacc aggcgtttcc ccctggaagc tccctcgtgc
      301 gctctcctgt tccgaccctg ccgcttaccg gatacctgtc cgcctttctc ccttcgggaa
      361 gcgtggcgct ttctcatagc tcacgctgta ggtatctcag ttcggtgtag gtcgttcgct
      421 ccaagctggg ctgtgtgcac gaaccccccg ttcagcccga ccgctgcgcc ttatccggta
      481 actatcgtct tgagtccaac ccggtaagac acgacttatc gccactggca gcagccactg
      541 gtaacaggat tagcagagcg aggtatgtag gcggtgctac agagttcttg aagtggtggc
      601 ctaactacgg ctacactaga agaacagtat ttggtatctg cgctctgctg aagccagtta
      661 ccttcggaaa aagagttggt agctcttgat ccggcaaaca aaccaccgct ggtagcggtg
      721 gtttttttgt ttgcaagcag cagattacgc gcagaaaaaa aggatctcaa gaagatcctt
      781 tgatcttttc tacggggtct gacgctcagt ggaacgaaaa ctcacgttaa gggattttgg
      841 tcatgagatt atcaaaaagg atcttcacct agatcctttt aaattaaaaa tgaagtttta
      901 aatcaatcta aagtatatat gagtaaactt ggtctgacag ttaccaatgc ttaatcagtg
      961 aggcacctat ctcagcgatc tgtctatttc gttcatccat agttgcctga ctccccgtcg
     1021 tgtagataac tacgatacgg gagggcttac catctggccc cagtgctgca atgataccgc
     1081 gagacccacg ctcaccggct ccagatttat cagcaataaa ccagccagcc ggaagggccg
     1141 agcgcagaag tggtcctgca actttatccg cctccatcca gtctattaat tgttgccggg
     1201 aagctagagt aagtagttcg ccagttaata gtttgcgcaa cgttgttgcc attgctacag
     1261 gcatcgtggt gtcacgctcg tcgtttggta tggcttcatt cagctccggt tcccaacgat
     1321 caaggcgagt tacatgatcc cccatgttgt gcaaaaaagc ggttagctcc ttcggtcctc
     1381 cgatcgttgt cagaagtaag ttggccgcag tgttatcact catggttatg gcagcactgc
     1441 ataattctct tactgtcatg ccatccgtaa gatgcttttc tgtgactggt gagtactcaa
     1501 ccaagtcatt ctgagaatag tgtatgcggc gaccgagttg ctcttgcccg gcgtcaatac
     1561 gggataatac cgcgccacat agcagaactt taaaagtgct catcattgga aaacgttctt
     1621 cggggcgaaa actctcaagg atcttaccgc tgttgagatc cagttcgatg taacccactc
     1681 gtgcacccaa ctgatcttca gcatctttta ctttcaccag cgtttctggg tgagcaaaaa
     1741 caggaaggca aaatgccgca aaaaagggaa taagggcgac acggaaatgt tgaatactca
     1801 tactcttcct ttttcaatat tattgaagca tttatcaggg ttattgtctc atgagcggat
     1861 acatatttga atgtatttag aaaaataaac aaataggggt tccgcgcaca tttccccgaa
     1921 aagtgccacc tgacgtctaa gaaaccatta ttatcatgac attaacctat aaaaataggc
     1981 gtatcacgag gccctttcgt ctcgcgcgtt tcggtgatga cggtgaaaac ctctgacaca
     2041 tgcagctccc ggagacggtc acagcttgtc tgtaagcgga tgccgggagc agacaagccc
     2101 gtcagggcgc gtcagcgggt gttggcgggt gtcggggctg gcttaactat gcggcatcag
     2161 agcagattgt actgagagtg caccatatgc ggtgtgaaat accgcacaga tgcgtaagga
     2221 gaaaataccg catcaggcgc cattcgccat tcaggctgcg caactgttgg gaagggcgat
     2281 cggtgcgggc ctcttcgcta ttacgccagc tggcgaaagg gggatgtgct gcaaggcgat
     2341 taagttgggt aacgccaggg ttttcccagt cacgacgttg taaaacgacg gcgcaaggaa
     2401 tggtgcatgc aaggagatgg cgcccaacag tcccccggcc acggggcctg ccaccatacc
     2461 cacgccgaaa caagcgctca tgagcccgaa gtggcgagcc cgatcttccc catcggtgat
     2521 gtcggcgata taggcgccag caaccgcacc tgtggcgccg gtgatgccgg ccacgatgcg
     2581 tccggcgtag aggcgattag tccaatttgt taaagacagg atatcagtgg tccaggctct
     2641 agttttgact caacaatatc accagctgaa gcctatagag tacgagccat agataaaata
     2701 aaagatttta tttagtctcc agaaaaaggg gggaatgaaa gaccccacct gtaggtttgg
     2761 caagctagct taagtaacgc cattttgcaa ggcatggaaa atacataact gagaatagag
     2821 aagttcagat caaggttagg aacagagaga cagcagaata tgggccaaac aggatatctg
     2881 tggtaagcag ttcctgcccc ggctcagggc caagaacaga tggtccccag atgcggtccc
     2941 gccctcagca gtttctagag aaccatcaga tgtttccagg gtgccccaag gacctgaaat
     3001 gaccctgtgc cttatttgaa ctaaccaatc agttcgcttc tcgcttctgt tcgcgcgctt
     3061 ctgctccccg agctcaataa aagagcccac aacccctcac tcggcgcgcc agtcctccga
     3121 tagactgcgt cgcccgggta cccgtattcc caataaagcc tcttgctgtt tgcatccgaa
     3181 tcgtggactc gctgatcctt gggagggtct cctcagattg attgactgcc cacctcgggg
     3241 gtctttcatt tggaggttcc accgagattt ggagacccct gcccagggac caccgacccc
     3301 cccgccggga ggtaagctgg ccagcggtcg tttcgtgtct gtctctgtct ttgtgcgtgt
     3361 ttgtgccggc atctaatgtt tgcgcctgcg tctgtactag ttagctaact agctctgtat
     3421 ctggcggacc cgtggtggaa ctgacgagtt ctgaacaccc ggccgcaacc ctgggagacg
     3481 tcccagggac tttgggggcc gtttttgtgg cccgacctga ggaagggagt cgatgtggaa
     3541 tccgaccccg tcaggatatg tggttctggt aggagacgag aacctaaaac agttcccgcc
     3601 tccgtctgaa tttttgcttt cggtttggaa ccgaagccgc gcgtcttgtc tgctgcagcg
     3661 ctgcagcatc gttctgtgtt gtctctgtct gactgtgttt ctgtatttgt ctgaaaatta
     3721 gggccagact gttaccactc ccttaagttt gaccttaggt cactggaaag atgtcgagcg
     3781 gatcgctcac aaccagtcgg tagatgtcaa gaagagacgt tgggttacct tctgctctgc
     3841 agaatggcca acctttaacg tcggatggcc gcgagacggc acctttaacc gagacctcat
     3901 cacccaggtt aagatcaagg tcttttcacc tggcccgcat ggacacccag accaggtccc
     3961 ctacatcgtg acctgggaag ccttggcttt tgacccccct ccctgggtca agccctttgt
     4021 acaccctaag cctccgcctc ctcttcctcc atccgccccg tctctccccc ttgaacctcc
     4081 tcgttcgacc ccgcctcgat cctcccttta tccagccctc actccttctc taggcgccgg
     4141 aattagatct ctcgaggtca tcacaagttt gtacaaaaaa gcaggcttcg aaggagatag
     4201 aaccaattct taagcttcca ccatgatctt ttacccatac gatgttcctg actatgcggg
     4261 ctatccctat gacgtcccgg actatgcagg atcctatcca tatgacgttc cagattacgc
     4321 tgctcagtgc ggccgcgacg tcccggagcc gcagcccgac cccgatggcg gggacggccc
     4381 cggccacgag cccgggggca gtccccaaga cgagctggac ttttccatcc tcttcgatta
     4441 tgactatctg aaccctatcg aagaagaacc gatcgcacat aaggccatca gctcaccctc
     4501 cggactcgca tacccggatg atgtcctgga ctatggcctc aagccatgca acccccttgc
     4561 cagtctctct ggcgagcccc ctggccggtt cggagagccg gatagtatag ggttccagaa
     4621 ctttctgagc ccggtcaagc cagcaggggc ttcgggcccg agccctcgga tcgagatcac
     4681 tccatcccac gaactgatgc aggcaggggg ggccctccgt gggagagacg ccggcctgtc
     4741 ccccgagcag ccggccctgg ccctggccgg cgtggccgcc agcccgaggt tcacactgcc
     4801 cgtgcccggc tacgagggct accgcgagcc gctttgcttg agccccgcta gcagcggctc
     4861 ctctgccagc ttcatttctg acaccttctc cccctacacc tcgccctgcg tctcacccaa
     4921 taacgccggg cccgacgacc tgtgtcccca gtttcaaaac atccctgctc attattcccc
     4981 cagaacctct ccaataatgt cacctcgaac cagcctcgcc gaggacagct gcctgggccg
     5041 acactcgccc gtgccccgtc cggcatcccg ctcctcctca cccggtgcca agcggaggca
     5101 ttcgtgcgca gaggctttgg ttgctcctct gcccgcagcc tcaccccagc gctcccggag
     5161 cccctcgcca cagccctcgc ctcacgtggc accgcaggac gacagcatcc ccgctgggta
     5221 cccccccacg gccggctctg ctgttctcat ggatgccctc aacaccctgg ccaccgactc
     5281 gccctgcggg atcccctcca agatatggaa gaccagtcct gacccgacgc ctgtgtccac
     5341 cgctccgtcc aaggctggcc tggcccgcca catctaccct actgtggagt tcctggggcc
     5401 atgtgagcag gaggagagga ggaattccgc tccagagtcc atcctgctgg taccacctac
     5461 ttggcccaag cagttggtgc cggccattcc catctgcagc atccctgtga ctgcatccct
     5521 cccaccactc gagtggccac tctccaatca gtcgggctcc tatgagctac ggattgaggt
     5581 ccaacccaag ccccatcacc gggcccacta tgagacggag ggcagccgtg gcgctgtcaa
     5641 agccccaaca ggaggacacc ctgtggtgca gctccacggc tacatggaga acaagcctct
     5701 ggggcttcag atcttcattg ggacagcaga tgagaggatc cttaagccgc acgccttcta
     5761 ccaagtacac aggatcactg ggaaaacggt caccaccacg agctatgaga agatcgtagg
     5821 caacaccaag gtcctggaga tccccctgga gccaaagaac aacatgagag ccaccatcga
     5881 ctgtgcaggc atcctgaagc tccgaaacgc tgacatcgag ctgcggaagg gcgagacgga
     5941 catcggcagg aagaacacgc gtgtgcgcct ggtgttccgc gtgcacgtcc cagagcccag
     6001 tgggcgcatc gtctccctgc aggctgcgtc caaccccatc gagtgctctc agcgctctgc
     6061 ccacgagctg cccatggtgg agagacaaga catggacagc tgcctggtct acgggggcca
     6121 gcagatgatc ctcacgggcc agaacttcac agcggagtcc aaggttgtgt tcatggagaa
     6181 gactacagat gggcagcaga tttgggagat ggaagctacg gtggataaag acaagagcca
     6241 gcctaacatg ctttttgttg agatccccga gtatcggaac aagcacatcc gcgtgcccgt
     6301 gaaagtcaac ttctacgtca tcaacggaaa gaggaaacga agtcagccac agcactttac
     6361 ctaccaccca gtccctgcca tcaagacaga gcccagcgat gagtatgaac catctttgat
     6421 ctgcagcccc gcccatggag gcctggggag ccagccatat tacccacagc acccaatgct
     6481 ggccgagtcc ccctcctgcc ttgtggctac catggccccc tgccaacagt tccgctcggg
     6541 gctctcatcc cccgatgctc gctaccaaca gcagagcccc gcagctgccc tctaccagag
     6601 aagcaagagc ctgagtcccg gcctgctggg ctaccagcag ccgtccctcc tggcagcacc
     6661 cttgggtctg gctgatgccc accgctctgt gctggtgcat gctggttctc aggggcaggg
     6721 gcagggctcc accctccgac acacatcctc ggccagccag caggcctcac ccgtgatcca
     6781 ctactcaccc accaaccagc agcttcgcgg tgggggtcac caggagttcc agcatatcat
     6841 gtactgtgaa aacttcggcc ccagctctgc caggcctggc ccgcctccca tcaaccaagg
     6901 tcagaggctg agcccgggcg cctaccccac agtcatccaa caacagactg ccccgagcca
     6961 aagagctgcc aaaaacggac ccagtgacca gaaggaagct ctgcccacgg gagtgaccgt
     7021 caaacaggaa cagaacctgg accagaccta cctggatgac gttaatgaaa tcatcaggaa
     7081 ggagttttca ggacctccct cccgaaatca gacctagaaa caaacataat ctcgcgacgc
     7141 aatctagacc cagctttctt gtacaaagtg gtgatgacgg tatcgataag cttgatatcg
     7201 aattccgccc ccccccctaa cgttactggc cgaagccgct tggaataagg ccggtgtgcg
     7261 tttgtctata tgttattttc caccatattg ccgtcttttg gcaatgtgag ggcccggaaa
     7321 cctggccctg tcttcttgac gagcattcct aggggtcttt cccctctcgc caaaggaatg
     7381 caaggtctgt tgaatgtcgt gaaggaagca gttcctctgg aagcttcttg aagacaaaca
     7441 acgtctgtag cgaccctttg caggcagcgg aaccccccac ctggcgacag gtgcctctgc
     7501 ggccaaaagc cacgtgtata agatacacct gcaaaggcgg cacaacccca gtgccacgtt
     7561 gtgagttgga tagttgtgga aagagtcaaa tggctctcct caagcgtatt caacaagggg
     7621 ctgaaggatg cccagaaggt accccattgt atgggatctg atctggggcc tcggtgcaca
     7681 tgctttacat gtgtttagtc gaggttaaaa aaacgtctag gccccccgaa ccacggggac
     7741 gtggttttcc tttgaaaaac acgatgataa tatggccaca accatggtga gcaagggcga
     7801 ggagctgttc accggggtgg tgcccatcct ggtcgagctg gacggcgacg taaacggcca
     7861 caagttcagc gtgtctggcg agggcgaggg cgatgccacc tacggcaagc tgaccctgaa
     7921 gttcatctgc accaccggca agctgcccgt gccctggccc accctcgtga ccaccctgac
     7981 ctacggcgtg cagtgcttca gccgctaccc cgaccacatg aagcagcacg acttcttcaa
     8041 gtccgccatg cccgaaggct acgtccagga gcgcaccatc ttcttcaagg acgacggcaa
     8101 ctacaagacc cgcgccgagg tgaagttcga gggcgacacc ctggtgaacc gcatcgagct
     8161 gaagggcatc gacttcaagg aggacggcaa catcctgggg cacaagctgg agtacaacta
     8221 caacagccac aacgtctata tcatggccga caagcagaag aacggcatca aggcgaactt
     8281 caagatccgc cacaacatcg aggacggcag cgtgcagctc gccgaccact accagcagaa
     8341 cacccccatc ggcgacggcc ccgtgctgct gcccgacaac cactacctga gcacccagtc
     8401 cgccctgagc aaagacccca acgagaagcg cgatcacatg gtcctgctgg agttcgtgac
     8461 cgccgccggg atcactctcg gcatggacga gctgtacaag taatgagata aaataaaaga
     8521 ttttatttag tctccagaaa aaggggggaa tgaaagaccc cacctgtagg tttggcaagc
     8581 tagcttaagt aacgccattt tgcaaggcat ggaaaataca taactgagaa tagagaagtt
     8641 cagatcaagg ttaggaacag agagacagca gaatatgggc caaacaggat atctgtggta
     8701 agcagttcct gccccggctc agggccaaga acagatggtc cccagatgcg gtcccgccct
     8761 cagcagtttc tagagaacca tcagatgttt ccagggtgcc ccaaggacct gaaatgaccc
     8821 tgtgccttat ttgaactaac caatcagttc gcttctcgct tctgttcgcg cgcttctgct
     8881 ccccgagctc aataaaagag cccacaaccc ctcactcggc gcgccagtcc tccgatagac
     8941 tgcgtcgccc gggtacccgt attcccaata aagcctcttg ctgtttgcat ccgacttgtg
     9001 gtctcgctgt tccttgggag ggtctcctct gagtgattga ctacccgtca gcgggggtct
     9061 ttcatgggta acagtttctt gaagttggag aacaacattc tgagggtagg agtcgaatat
     9121 taagtaatcc tgactcaatt agccactgtt ttgaatccac atactccaat actcctgaaa
     9181 tagttcatta tggacagcgc agaaagagct ggggagaatt gtgaaattgt tatccgctca
     9241 caattccaca caacatacga gccggaagca taaagtgtaa agcctggggt gcctaatgag
     9301 tgagctaact cacattaatt gcgttgcgct cactgcccgc tttccagtcg ggaaacctgt
     9361 cgtgccagct gcattaatga atcggccaac gcgcggggag aggcggtttg cgtattgggc
     9421 gct
//
