[The description below was written by a language model from this plasmid's Addgene catalogue record and the feature table of its GenBank file.]
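Description:
WT NFAT1 is a 9.4 kb MSCV-type gammaretroviral expression plasmid built on the GFP-RV-DV backbone, carrying wild-type mouse NFAT1 (Nfatc2), a transcription factor of the NFAT family. It is propagated in E. coli as a high-copy plasmid through a ColE1/pUC-type origin and selected with ampicillin via the beta-lactamase gene. Remnants of a lac promoter, operator and CAP site lie in the bacterial portion and play no evident role in expression of the payload.

The retroviral cassette is bounded by 5' and 3' long terminal repeats from murine embryonic stem cell virus. It includes the MESV Psi packaging signal and a truncated, start-codon-less MMLV gag fragment, which together allow the transcript to be packaged into virions when viral proteins are supplied in trans by a packaging cell. No separate internal promoter is annotated, so transcription is presumably driven by the 5' LTR. Downstream, attB1 and attB2 Gateway recombination sites flank the insert, although the catalogue lists restriction-enzyme cloning. The insert begins with an annotated N-terminal 3xHA epitope tag. The roughly 2.8 kb NFAT1 coding region is not itself annotated in the feature table, but it fits the unannotated interval between the tag and attB2.

An EMCV IRES followed by EGFP sits after the insert, so GFP is translated from the same bicistronic mRNA as a separate protein rather than as a fusion. This lets transduced cells be identified or sorted by fluorescence, while the HA tag permits detection of NFAT1 itself. The associated publication concerns NFAT1 and NFAT2 as positive regulators of IL-4 gene transcription, consistent with use of the construct for retroviral overexpression of NFAT1 in mammalian cells.
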