Addgene plasmid #11100: WT NFAT1
Depositing lab: Anjana Rao. Depositing organization: Boston Children's Hospital. Publication: NFAT1 and NFAT2 are positive regulators of IL-4 gene transcription. Monticelli S, Rao A. Eur J Immunol. 2002 Oct . 32(10):2971-8. 10.1002/1521-4141(2002010)32:10<2971::AID-IMMU2971>3.0.CO;2-G PubMed 12355451.
Backbone
  Vector backbone: GFP-RV-DV
  Backbone manufacturer: Genetics Institute
  Vector type: Mammalian Expression, Retroviral
Growth in bacteria
  Bacterial resistance: Ampicillin, 100 μg/mL
  Growth temperature: 37°C
  Growth strain: DH5alpha
  Copy number: High Copy
Gene/Insert
  Gene/Insert name: NFAT1
  Species: M. musculus (mouse)
  Insert size (bp): 2800
  Entrez Gene: Nfatc2 (a.k.a. AI607462, NF-ATc2, NF-ATp, NFAT1, NFAT1-D, Nfatp)
  Tag / fusion protein: 3xHA (N terminal on insert); GFP
  Cloning method: Restriction Enzyme
  Sequencing primers: 5′ IRES-R
Terms and licenses: Academic/Nonprofit Terms; Industry Terms: Not Available to Industry
How to cite: WT NFAT1 was a gift from Anjana Rao (Addgene plasmid # 11100 ; http://n2t.net/addgene:11100 ; RRID:Addgene_11100)
