>Addgene plasmid #11100 | WT NFAT1 | addgene partial sequence | sequence record 66615 | IRES-F 5'-TGGCTCTCCTCAAGCGTATT-3'
GTACCCCATTGTATGGGATCTGATCTGGGGCCTCGGTGCACATGCTTTACATGTGTTTAGTCGAGGTTAA
AAAAACGTCTAGGCCCCCCGAACCACGGGGACGTGGTTTTCCTTTGAAAAACACGATGATAATATGGCCA
CAACCATGGTGAGCAAGGGCGAGGAGCTGTTCACCGGGGTGGTGCCCATCCTGGTCGAGCTGGACGGCGA
CGTAAACGGCCACAAGTTCAGCGTGTCTGGCGAGGGCGAGGGCGATGCCACCTACGGCAAGCTGACCCTG
AAGTTCATCTGCACCACCGGCAAGCTGCCCGTGCCCTGGCCCACCCTCGTGACCACCCTGACCTACGGCG
TGCAGTGCTTCAGCCGCTACCCCGACCACATGAAGCAGCACGACTTCTTCAAGTCCGCCATGCCCGAAGG
CTACGTCCAGGAGCGCACCATCTTCTTCAAGGACGACGGCAACTACAAGACCCGCGCCGAGGTGAAGTTC
GAGGGCGACACCCTGGTGAACCGCATCGAGCTGAAGGGCATCGACTTCAAGGAGGACGGCAACATCCTGG
GGCACAAGCTGGAGTACAACTACAACAGCCACAACGTCTATATCATGGCCGACAAGCAGAAGAACGGCAT
CAAGGCGAACTTCAAGATCCGCCACAACATCGAGGACGGCAGCGTGCAGCTCGCCGACCACTACCAGCAG
AACACCCCCATCGGCGACGGCCCCGTGCTGCTGCCCGACAACCACTACCTGAGCACCCAGTCCGCCCTGA
GCAAAGACCCCAACGA
