>Addgene plasmid #11100 | WT NFAT1 | addgene partial sequence | sequence record 76140 | pBABE-5
GAGGTCATCACAAGTTTGTACAAAAAAGCAGGCTTCGAAGGAGATAGAACCAATTCTTAAGCTTCCACCA
TGATCTTTTACCCATACGATGTTCCTGACTATGCGGGCTATCCCTATGACGTCCCGGACTATGCAGGATC
CTATCCATATGACGTTCCAGATTACGCTGCTCAGTGCGGCCGCGACGTCCCGGAGCCGCAGCCCGACCCC
GATGGCGGGGACGGCCCCGGCCACGAGCCCGGGGGCAGTCCCCAAGACGAGCTGGACTTTTCCATCCTCT
TCGATTATGACTATCTGAACCCTATCGAAGAAGAACCGATCGCACATAAGGCCATCAGCTCACCCTCCGG
ACTCGCATACCCGGATGATGTCCTGGACTATGGCCTCAAGCCATGCAACCCCCTTGCCAGTCTCTCTGGC
GAGCCCCCTGGCCGGTTCGGAGAGCCGGATAGTATAGGGTTCCAGAACTTTCTGAGCCCGGTCAAGCCAG
CAGGGGCTTCGGGCCCGAGCCCTCGGATCGAGATCACTCCATCCCACGAACTGATGCAGGCAGGGGGGGC
CCTCCGTGGGAGAGACGCCGGCCTGTCCCCCGAGCAGCCGGCCCTGGCCCTGGCCGGCGTGGCCGCCAGC
CCGAGGTTCACACTGCCCGTGCCCGGCTACGAGGGCTACCGCGAGCCGCTTTGCTTGAGCCCCGCTAGCA
GCGGCTCCTCTGCCAGCTTCATTTCTGACACCTTCTCCCCCTACACCTCGCCCTGCGTCTCACCCAATAA
CGCCGGGCCCGACGACCTGTGTCCCCAGTTTCAAAACATCCCTGCTCATTATTCCCCCAGAACCTCTCCA
ATAATGTCACCTCGAACCAGCCTCGCCGA
