>Addgene plasmid #11100 | WT NFAT1 | addgene partial sequence | sequence record 78124 | mNFAT1-F 5'-gtcaccaggagttccagcat-3'
GCTCTGCCAGGCCTGGCCCGCCTCCCATCAACCAAGGTCAGAGGCTGAGCCCGGGCGCCTACCCCACAGT
CATCCAACAACAGACTGCCCCGAGCCAAAGAGCTGCCAAAAACGGACCCAGTGACCAGAAGGAAGCTCTG
CCCACGGGAGTGACCGTCAAACAGGAACAGAACCTGGACCAGACCTACCTGGATGACGTTAATGAAATCA
TCAGGAAGGAGTTTTCAGGACCTCCCTCCCGAAATCAGACCTAGAAACAAACATAATCTCGCGACGCAAT
CTAGACCCAGCTTTCTTGTACAAAGTGGTGATGACGGTATCGATAAGCTTGATATCGAATTCCGCCCCCC
CCCCTAACGTTACTGGCCGAAGCCGCTTGGAATAAGGCCGGTGTGCGTTTGTCTATATGTTATTTTCCAC
CATATTGCCGTCTTTTGGCAATGTGAGGGCCCGGAAACCTGGCCCTGTCTTCTTGACGAGCATTCCTAGG
GGTCTTTCCCCTCTCGCCAAAGGAATGCAAGGTCTGTTGAATGTCGTGAAGGAAGCAGTTCCTCTGGAAG
CTTCTTGAAGACAAACAACGTCTGTAGCGACCCTTTGCAGGCAGCGGAACCCCCCACCTGGCGACAGGTG
CCTCTGCGGCCAAAAGCCACGTGTATAAGATACACCTGCAAAGGCGGCACAACCCCAGTGCCACGTTGTG
AGTTGGATAGTTGTGGAAAGAGTCAAATGGCTCTCCTC
